>Addgene plasmid #40234 | pRS413-GAL1-luc*(-SKL) | depositor full sequence | sequence record 51354 | pRS413-GAL1-luc*(-SKL) sequence 7314 bps
TCGCGCGTTTCGGTGATGACGGTGAAAACCTCTGACACATGCAGCTCCCGGAGACGGTCACAGCTTGTCT
GTAAGCGGATGCCGGGAGCAGACAAGCCCGTCAGGGCGCGTCAGCGCGTGTTGGCGGGTGTCGGGGCTGG
CTTAACTATGCGGCATCAGAGCAGATTGTACTGAGAGTGCACCATAAATTCCCGTTTTAAGAGCTTGGTG
AGCGCTAGGAGTCACTGCCAGGTATCGTTTGAACACGGCATTAGTCAGGGAAGTCATAACACAGTCCTTT
CCCGCAATTTTCTTTTTCTATTACTCTTGGCCTCCTCTAGTACACTCTATATTTTTTTATGCCTCGGTAA
TGATTTTCATTTTTTTTTTTCCCCTAGCGGATGACTCTTTTTTTTTCTTAGCGATTGGCATTATCACATA
ATGAATTATACATTATATAAAGTAATGTGATTTCTTCGAAGAATATACTAAAAAATGAGCAGGCAAGATA
AACGAAGGCAAAGATGACAGAGCAGAAAGCCCTAGTAAAGCGTATTACAAATGAAACCAAGATTCAGATT
GCGATCTCTTTAAAGGGTGGTCCCCTAGCGATAGAGCACTCGATCTTCCCAGAAAAAGAGGCAGAAGCAG
TAGCAGAACAGGCCACACAATCGCAAGTGATTAACGTCCACACAGGTATAGGGTTTCTGGACCATATGAT
ACATGCTCTGGCCAAGCATTCCGGCTGGTCGCTAATCGTTGAGTGCATTGGTGACTTACACATAGACGAC
CATCACACCACTGAAGACTGCGGGATTGCTCTCGGTCAAGCTTTTAAAGAGGCCCTACTGGCGCGTGGAG
TAAAAAGGTTTGGATCAGGATTTGCGCCTTTGGATGAGGCACTTTCCAGAGCGGTGGTAGATCTTTCGAA
CAGGCCGTACGCAGTTGTCGAACTTGGTTTGCAAAGGGAGAAAGTAGGAGATCTCTCTTGCGAGATGATC
CCGCATTTTCTTGAAAGCTTTGCAGAGGCTAGCAGAATTACCCTCCACGTTGATTGTCTGCGAGGCAAGA
ATGATCATCACCGTAGTGAGAGTGCGTTCAAGGCTCTTGCGGTTGCCATAAGAGAAGCCACCTCGCCCAA
TGGTACCAACGATGTTCCCTCCACCAAAGGTGTTCTTATGTAGTGACACCGATTATTTAAAGCTGCAGCA
TACGATATATATACATGTGTATATATGTATACCTATGAATGTCAGTAAGTATGTATACGAACAGTATGAT
ACTGAAGATGACAAGGTAATGCATCATTCTATACGTGTCATTCTGAACGAGGCGCGCTTTCCTTTTTTCT
TTTTGCTTTTTCTTTTTTTTTCTCTTGAACTCGACGGATCTATGCGGTGTGAAATACCGCACAGATGCGT
AAGGAGAAAATACCGCATCAGGAAATTGTAAACGTTAATATTTTGTTAAAATTCGCGTTAAATTTTTGTT
AAATCAGCTCATTTTTTAACCAATAGGCCGAAATCGGCAAAATCCCTTATAAATCAAAAGAATAGACCGA
GATAGGGT
[37 nt withheld, positions 1549-1585]
AAAGAACGTGGACTCCAACGTCAAAGG
[49 nt withheld, positions 1613-1661]
T
[91 nt withheld, positions 1663-1753]
G
[124 nt withheld, positions 1755-1878]
CGCGCCATTCGCCATTCAGGCTGCGCAACTGTTGGGAAGGGCGATCGGTGCGGGCCTCTTCGCTATTACG
CCAGCTGGCGAAAGGGGGATGTGCTGCAAGGCGATTAAGTTGGGTAACGCCAGGGTTTTCCCAGTCACGA
CGTTGTAAAACGACGGCCAGTGAGCGCGCGTAATACGACTCACTATAGGGCGAATTGGGTACCGGCCGCA
AATTAAAGCCTTCGAGCGTCCCAAAACCTTCTCAAGCAAGGTTTTCAGTATAATGTTACATGCGTACACG
CGTCTGTACAGAAAAAAAAGAAAAATTTGAAATATAAATAACGTTCTTAATACTAACATAACTATAAAAA
AATAAATAGGGACCTAGACTTCAGGTTGTCTAACTCCTTCCTTTTCGGTTAGAGCGGATGTGGGGGGAGG
GCGTGAATGTAAGCGTGACATAACTAATTACATGACTCGAGGTCGACATTCGCTTATTTAGAAGTGGCGC
GCCTTAAAGCTTCTTTCCGCCCTTCTTGGCCTTTATGAGGATCTCTCTGATTTTTCTTGCGTCGAGTTTT
CCGGTAAGACCTTTCGGTACTTCGTCCACAAACACAACTCCTCCGCGCAACTTTTTGGCGGTTGTTACTT
GACTGGCGACGTAATCCACGATCTCTTTTTCCGTCATCGTCTTTCCGTGCTCCAAAACAACAACGGCGGC
GGGAAGTTCACCGGCGTCATCGTCGGGAAGACCTGCCACGCCCGCGTCGAAGATGTTGGGGTGTTGTAAC
AATATCGACTCCAATTCAGCGGGGGCCACCTGGTATCCTTTGTATTTAATTAAAGACTTCAAGCGGTCAA
CTATGAAGAAGTGTTCGTCTTCGTCCCAGTAAGCTATGTCTCCAGAATGTAGCCATCCATCCTTGTCAAT
CAAGGCGTTGGTCGCTTCCGGATTGTTTACATAACCGGACATAATCATAGGTCCTCTGACACATAATTCG
CCTCTCTGATTAACGCCCAGCGTTTTCCCGGTATCCAGATCCACAACCTTCGCTTCAAAAAATGGAACAA
CTTTACCGACCGCGCCCGGTTTATCATCCCCCTCGGGTGTAATCAGAATAGCTGATGTAGTCTCAGTGAG
CCCATATCCTTGTCGTATCCCTGGAAGATGGAAGCGTTTTGCAACCGCTTCCCCGACTTCTTTCGAAAGA
GGTGCGCCCCCAGAAGCAATTTCGTGTAAATTAGATAAATCGTATTTGTCAATCAGAGTGCTTTTGGCGA
AGAATGAAAATAGGGTTGGTACTAGCAACGCACTTTGAATTTTGTAATCCTGAAGGGATCGTAAAAACAG
CTCTTCTTCAAATCTATACATTAAGACGACTCGAAATCCACATATCAAATATCCGAGTGTAGTAAACATT
CCAAAACCGTGATGGAATGGAACAACACTTAAAATCGCAGTATCCGGAATGATTTGATTGCCAAAAATAG
GATCTCTGGCATGCGAGAATCTGACGCAGGCAGTTCTATGCGGAAGGGCCACACCCTTAGGTAACCCAGT
AGATCCAGAGGAGTTCATTATCAGTGCAATTGTTTTGTCACGATCAAAGGACTCTGGTACAAAATCGTAT
TCATTAAAACCGGGAGGTAGATGAGATGTGACGAACGTGTACATCGACTGAAATCCCTGGTAATCCGTTT
TAGAATCCATGATAATAATTTTCTGGATTATTGGTAATTTTTTTTGCACGTTCAAAATTTTTTGCAACCC
CTTTTTGGAAACAAACACTACGGTAGGCTGCGAAATGTTCATACTGTTGAGCAATTCACGTTCATTATAA
ATGTCGTTCGCGGGCGCAACTGCAACTCCGATAAATAACGCGCCCAACACCGGCATAAAGAATTGAAGAG
AGTTTTCACTGCATACGACGATTCTGTGATTTGTATTCAGCCCATATCGTTTCATAGCTTCTGCCAACCG
AACGGACATTTCGAAGTATTCCGCGTACGTGATGTTCACCTCGATATGTGCATCTGTAAAAGCAATTGTT
CCAGGAACCAGGGCGTATCTCTTCATAGCCTTATGCAGTTGCTCTCCAGCGGTTCCATCCTCTAGCGGAT
AGAATGGCGCCGGGCCTTTCTTTATGTTTTTGGCGTCTTCCATGTTAATTAACCCGGGGGATCCACTAGT
TCTAGATCTAGAATCCGGGGTTTTTTCTCCTTGACGTTAAAGTATAGAGGTATATTAACAATTTTTTGTT
GATACTTTTATTACATTTGAATAAGAAGTAATACAAACCGAAAATGTTGAAAGTATTAGTTAAAGTGGTT
ATGCAGTTTTTGCATTTATATATCTGTTAATAGATCAAAAATCATCGCTTCGCTGATTAATTACCCCAGA
AATAAGGCTAAAAAACTAATCGCATTATCATCCTATGGTTGTTAATTTGATTCGTTCATTTGAAGGTTTG
TGGGGCCAGGTTACTGCCAATTTTTCCTCTTCATAACCATAAAAGCTAGTATTGTAGAATCTTTATTGTT
CGGAGCAGTGCGGCGCGAGGCACATCTGCGTTTCAGGAACGCGACCGGTGAAGACGAGGACGCACGGAGG
AGAGTCTTCCTTCGGAGGGCTGTCACCCGCTCGGCGGCTTCTAATCCGTACTAGAGCTCCAGCTTTTGTT
CCCTTTAGTGAGGGTTAATTGCGCGCTTGGCGTAATCATGGTCATAGCTGTTTCCTGTGTGAAATTGTTA
TCCGCTCACAATTCCACACAACATAGGAGCCGGAAGCATAAAGTGTAAAGCCTGGGGTGCCTAATGAGTG
AGGTAACTCACATTAATTGCGTTGCGCTCACTGCCCGCTTTCCAGTCGGGAAACCTGTCGTGCCAGCTGC
ATTAATGAATCGGCCAACGCGCGGGGAGAGGCGGTTTGCGTATTGGGCGCTCTTCCGCTTCCTCGCTCAC
TGACTCGCTGCGCTCGGTCGTTCGGCTGCGGCGAGCGGTATCAGCTCACTCAAAGGCGGTAATACGGTTA
TCCACAGAATCAGGGGATAACGCAGGAAAGAACATGTGAGCAAAAGGCCAGCAAAAGGCCAGGAACCGTA
AAAAGGCCGCGTTGCTGGCGTTTTTCCATAGGCTCCGCCCCCCTGACGAGCATCACAAAAATCGACGCTC
AAGTCAGAGGTGGCGAAACCCGACAGGACTATAAAGATACCAGGCGTTTCCCCCTGGAAGCTCCCTCGTG
CGCTCTCCTGTTCCGACCCTGCCGCTTACCGGATACCTGTCCGCCTTTCTCCCTTCGGGAAGCGTGGCGC
TTTCTCATAGCTCACGCTGTAGGTATCTCAGTTCGGTGTAGGTCGTTCGCTCCAAGCTGGGCTGTGTGCA
CGAACCCCCCGTTCAGCCCGACCGCTGCGCCTTATCCGGTAACTATCGTCTTGAGTCCAACCCGGTAAGA
CACGACTTATCGCCACTGGCAGCAGCCACTGGTAACAGGATTAGCAGAGCGAGGTATGTAGGCGGTGCTA
CAGAGTTCTTGAAGTGGTGGCCTAACTACGGCTACACTAGAAGGACAGTATTTGGTATCTGCGCTCTGCT
GAAGCCAGTTACCTTCGGAAAAAGAGTTGGTAGCTCTTGATCCGGCAAACAAACCACCGCTGGTAGCGGT
GGTTTTTTTGTTTGCAAGCAGCAGATTACGCGCAGAAAAAAAGGATCTCAAGAAGATCCTTTGATCTTTT
CTACGGGGTCTGACGCTCAGTGGAACGAAAACTCACGTTAAGGGATTTTGGTCATGAGATTATCAAAAAG
GATCTTCACCTAGATCCTTTTAAATTAAAAATGAAGTTTTAAATCAATCTAAAGTATATATGAGTAAACT
TGGTCTGACAGTTACCAATGCTTAATCAGTGAGGCACCTATCTCAGCGATCTGTCTATTTCGTTCATCCA
TAGTTGCCTGACTCCCCGTCGTGTAGATAACTACGATACGGGAGGGCTTACCATCTGGCCCCAGTGCTGC
AATGATACCGCGAGACCCACGCTCACCGGCTCCAGATTTATCAGCAATAAACCAGCCAGCCGGAAGGGCC
GAGCGCAGAAGTGGTCCTGCAACTTTATCCGCCTCCATCCAGTCTATTAATTGTTGCCGGGAAGCTAGAG
TAAGTAGTTCGCCAGTTAATAGTTTGCGCAACGTTGTTGCCATTGCTACAGGCATCGTGGTGTCACGCTC
GTCGTTTGGTATGGCTTCATTCAGCTCCGGTTCCCAACGATCAAGGCGAGTTACATGATCCCCCATGTTG
TGCAAAAAAGCGGTTAGCTCCTTCGGTCCTCCGATCGTTGTCAGAAGTAAGTTGGCCGCAGTGTTATCAC
TCATGGTTATGGCAGCACTGCATAATTCTCTTACTGTCATGCCATCCGTAAGATGCTTTTCTGTGACTGG
TGAGTACTCAACCAAGTCATTCTGAGAATAGTGTATGCGGCGACCGAGTTGCTCTTGCCCGGCGTCAATA
CGGGATAATACCGCGCCACATAGCAGAACTTTAAAAGTGCTCATCATTGGAAAACGTTCTTCGGGGCGAA
AACTCTCAAGGATCTTACCGCTGTTGAGATCCAGTTCGATGTAACCCACTCGTGCACCCAACTGATCTTC
AGCATCTTTTACTTTCACCAGCGTTTCTGGGTGAGCAAAAACAGGAAGGCAAAATGCCGCAAAAAAGGGA
ATAAGGGCGACACGGAAATGTTGAATACTCATACTCTTCCTTTTTCAATATTATTGAAGCATTTATCAGG
GTTATTGTCTCATGAGCGGATACATATTTGAATGTATTTAGAAAAATAAACAAATAGGGGTTCCGCGCAC
ATTTCCCCGAAAAGTGCCACCTGGGTCCTTTTCATCACGTGCTATAAAAATAATTATAATTTAAATTTTT
TAATATAAATATATAAATTAAAAATAGAAAGTAAAAAAAGAAATTAAAGAAAAAATAGTTTTTGTTTTCC
GAAGATGTAAAAGACTCTAGGGGGATCGCCAACAAATACTACCTTTTATCTTGCTCTTCCTGCTCTCAGG
TATTAATGCCGAATTGTTTCATCTTGTCTGTGTAGAAGACCACACACGAAAATCCTGTGATTTTACATTT
TACTTATCGTTAATCGAATGTATATCTATTTAATCTGCTTTTCTTGTCTAATAAATATATATGTAAAGTA
CGCTTTTTGTTGAAATTTTTTAAACCTTTGTTTATTTTTTTTTCTTCATTCCGTAACTCTTCTACCTTCT
TTATTTACTTTCTAAAATCCAAATACAAAACATAAAAATAAATAAACACAGAGTAAATTCCCAAATTATT
CCATCATTAAAAGATACGAGGCGCGTGTAAGTTACAGGCAAGCGATCCGTCCTAAGAAACCATTATTATC
ATGACATTAACCTATAAAAATAGGCGTATCACGAGGCCCTTTCGTC
Features (pLannotate 1.2.2; 22 found; start..end, strand, type, name):
    137..186     +  misc_feature   bom (fragment): basis of mobility region from pBR322
    187..267     -  CDS            MRM1 (fragment): MRM1_YEAST - Also known as PET56 From Saccharomyces cerevisiae (strain ATCC 204508 / S288c) (Baker's yeast).
    317..503     +  promoter       HIS3 promoter: S. cerevisiae HIS3
    504..1163    +  CDS            HIS3: imidazoleglycerol-phosphate dehydratase, required for histidine biosynthesis; S. cerevisiae HIS3; yeast auxotrophic marker
   1371..1422    +  misc_feature   bom (fragment): basis of mobility region from pBR322
   1423..1878    -  rep_origin     f1 ori (sequence partly withheld): f1 bacteriophage origin of replication; arrow indicates direction of (+) strand synthesis
   1886..2041    -  CDS            lacZα (fragment): LacZα fragment of β-galactosidase; lacZ fragment
   2049..2067    +  promoter       T7 promoter: promoter for bacteriophage T7 RNA polymerase
   2086..2333    -  terminator     CYC1 terminator: S. cerevisiae CYC1; transcription terminator for CYC1
   2381..4021    -  CDS            luciferase: firefly luciferase; luc
   4031..4054    -  misc_feature   MCS (fragment): pBluescript multiple cloning site
   4075..4516    -  promoter       GAL1 promoter: S. cerevisiae GAL1; inducible promoter, regulated by Gal4
   4540..4558    -  promoter       T3 promoter: promoter for bacteriophage T3 RNA polymerase
   4603..4619    -  protein_bind   lac operator: The lac repressor binds to the lac operator to inhibit transcription in E. coli. This inhibition can be relieved by adding lactose or isopropyl-β-D-thiogalactopyranoside (IPTG). lac repressor encoded by lacI
   4627..4657    -  promoter       lac promoter: promoter for the E. coli lac operon
   4672..4693    -  protein_bind   CAP binding site: CAP binding activates transcription in the presence of cAMP. E. coli catabolite activator protein
   4706..4798    -  CDS            lacI (fragment): lac repressor; lacI; The lac repressor binds to the lac operator to inhibit transcription in E. coli. This inhibition can be relieved by adding lactose or isopropyl-β-D-thiogalactopyranoside (IPTG).
   4981..5569    -  rep_origin     ori: high-copy-number ColE1/pMB1/pBR322/pUC origin of replication
   5740..6600    -  CDS            AmpR: β-lactamase; bla; confers resistance to ampicillin, carbenicillin, and related antibiotics
   6601..6705    -  promoter       AmpR promoter: bla
   6742..7245    +  misc_feature   CEN/ARS: S. cerevisiae CEN6 centromere fused to an autonomously replicating sequence
   7314..35      +  CDS            rop (fragment) (across the origin): Rop protein, which maintains plasmids at low copy number; rop
