[The description below was written by a language model from this plasmid's Addgene catalogue record and pLannotate feature annotations shown in this document.]
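Description:
pRS413-GAL1-luc*(-SKL) is a yeast–E. coli shuttle plasmid built on the pRS413 backbone for galactose-inducible expression of firefly (Photinus pyralis) luciferase in Saccharomyces cerevisiae. The catalogue lists the vector type as bacterial expression, but the annotated parts point to yeast as the expression host. A CEN6/ARS element supports stable, low-copy centromeric maintenance, and the HIS3 gene with its own promoter allows selection by histidine prototrophy in his3 strains. In E. coli the plasmid is propagated through a high-copy ColE1/pUC-type origin and selected with ampicillin via β-lactamase. An f1 origin and pBluescript-derived remnants (lacZα fragment, lac promoter and operator, T7 and T3 promoters) flank the cloning region. The recorded backbone size of 1650 bp simply duplicates the insert size and cannot be right for a 7,314 bp plasmid.

The expression cassette consists of the GAL1 promoter, the luciferase coding sequence of about 1.65 kb cloned between SalI and SmaI sites, and the CYC1 transcription terminator. GAL1 is regulated by Gal4, so it is induced by galactose and repressed by glucose, which gives controllable reporter expression. The name "luc*(-SKL)" suggests a modified luc coding sequence lacking the C-terminal Ser-Lys-Leu tripeptide. In native luciferase this tripeptide acts as a peroxisomal targeting signal, and its removal would be expected to leave the enzyme in the cytosol. The record does not spell out the modification, although the sources cited for the plasmid's derivation cover a modified luc sequence and luciferase measurement in yeast. The plasmid is suited to use as an inducible bioluminescent reporter or control in yeast, but the record does not state a specific application.
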