Addgene plasmid #40234: pRS413-GAL1-luc*(-SKL)
Depositing lab: Michael Benton. Depositing organization: Louisiana State University.
Backbone
  Vector backbone: pRS413
  Backbone size w/o insert (bp): 1650
  Total vector size (bp): 7314
  Vector type: Bacterial Expression
  Selectable markers: HIS3
Growth in bacteria
  Bacterial resistance: Ampicillin, 100 μg/mL
  Growth temperature: 37°C
  Growth strain: DH5alpha
  Copy number: Unknown
Gene/Insert
  Gene/Insert name: luc*(-SKL) (alt names: Firefly luciferase; Photinus pyralis luciferase; luciferase, Fluc)
  Species: Photinus pyralis
  Insert size (bp): 1650
  Promoter: GAL1
  Cloning method: Restriction Enzyme; 5′ cloning site SalI (not destroyed); 3′ cloning site SmaI (not destroyed)
  Sequencing primers: 5′ CATCGACTGAAATCCCTGGT; 3′ ccctccgaaggaagactctc
Resource information
  A portion of this plasmid was derived from a plasmid made by: Mumberg D, Muller R and Funk M. 1995. Yeast vectors for the controlled expression of heterologous proteins in different genetic backgrounds. Gene 156(1): 119-122. Leskinen P, Virta M and Karp M (2003). One-step measurement of firefly luciferase activity in yeast. Yeast 20(13): 1109-1113. Bonin AL, Gossen M and Bujard H (1994). Photinus pyralis luciferase: vectors that contain a modified luc coding sequence allowing convenient transfer into other systems. Gene 141(1): 75-77.
Terms and licenses: Academic/Nonprofit Terms; Industry Terms: Not Available to Industry
How to cite: pRS413-GAL1-luc*(-SKL) was a gift from Michael Benton (Addgene plasmid # 40234 ; http://n2t.net/addgene:40234 ; RRID:Addgene_40234)
