>Addgene plasmid #40234 | pRS413-GAL1-luc*(-SKL) | addgene partial sequence | sequence record 53650 | GAL1_primer
GTGGATCCCCCGGGTTAATTAACATGGAAGACGCCAAAAACATAAAGAAAGGCCCGGCGCCATTCTATCC
GCTAGAGGATGGAACCGCTGGAGAGCAACTGCATAAGGCTATGAAGAGATACGCCCTGGTTCCTGGAACA
ATTGCTTTTACAGATGCACATATCGAGGTGAACATCACGTACGCGGAATACTTCGAAATGTCCGTTCGGT
TGGCAGAAGCTATGAAACGATATGGGCTGAATACAAATCACAGAATCGTCGTATGCAGTGAAAACTCTCT
TCAATTCTTTATGCCGGTGTTGGGCGCGTTATTTATCGGAGTTGCAGTTGCGCCCGCGAACGACATTTAT
AATGAACGTGAATTGCTCAACAGTATGAACATTTCGCAGCCTACCGTAGTGTTTGTTTCCAAAAAGGGGT
TGCAAAAAATTTTGAACGTGCAAAAAAAATTACCAATAATCCAGAAAATTATTATCATGGATTCTAAAAC
GGATTACCAGGGATTTCAGTCGATGTACACGTTCGTCACATCTCATCTACCTCCCGGTTTTAATGAATAC
GATTTTGTACCAGAGTCCTTTGATCGTGACAAAACAATTGCACTGATAATGAACTCCTCTGGATCTACTG
GGTTACCTAAGGGTGTGGCCCTTCCGCATAGAACTGCCTGCGTCAGATTCTCGCATGCCAGAGATCCTAT
TTTTGGCAATCAAATCATTCCGGATACTGCGATTTTAAGTGTTGTTCCATTCCATCACGGTTTTGGAATG
TTTACTACACTCGGATATTTGATATGTGGATTTCGAGTCGTCTTAATGTATAGATTTGAAGAAGAGCTGT
TTTTACGATCCCTTCAGGATTACAAAATTCAAAGTGCGTTGCTAGTACCAACCCTATTTTCATTCTTCGC
CAAAAGCACTCTGATTG
